>Addgene plasmid #147210 | pAc5.1A-DmXRN1-Q1346AE1348A-dsRNAres-V5His6_P | depositor full sequence | sequence record 289657 | Full Sequence
CTTCAAGGAATTAATTCTATATTCTAAAAACACAAATGATACTTCTAAAAAAAATCATGAATGGCATCAA
CTCTGAATCAAATCTTTGCAGATGCACCTACTTCTCATTTCCACTGTCACATCATTTTTCCAGATCTCGC
TGCCTGTTATGTGGCCCACAAACCAAGACACGTTTTATGGCCATTAAAGCTGGCTGATCGTCGCCAAACA
CCAAATACATATCAATATGTACATTCGAGAAAGAAGCGATCAAAGAAGCGTCTTCGGGCGAGTAGGAGAA
TGCGGAGGAGAAGGAGAACGAGCTGATCTAGTATCTCTCCACAATCCAATGCCAACTGACCAACTGGCCA
TATTCGGAGCAATTTGAAGCCAATTTCCATCGCCTGGCGATCGCTCCATTCTTGGCTATATGTTTTTCAC
CGTTCCCGGGGCCATTTTCAAAGACTCGTCGGTAAGATAAGATTGTGTCACTCGCTGTCTCTCTTCATTT
GTCGAAGAATGCTGAGGAATTTCGCGATGACGTCGGCGAGTATTTTGAAGAATGAGAATAATTTGTATTT
ATACGAAAATCAGTTAGTGGAATTTTCTACAAAAACATGTTATCTATAGATAATTTTGTTGCAAAATATG
TTGACTATGACAAAGATTGTATGTATATACCTTTAATGTATTCTCATTTTCTTATGTATTTATAATGGCA
ATGATGATACTGATGATATTTTAAGATGATGCCAGACCACAGGCTGATTTCTGCGTCTTTTGCCGAACGC
AGTGCATGTGCGGTTGTTGTTTTTTGGAATAGTTTCAATTTTCGGACTGTCCGCTTTGATTTCAGTTTCT
TGGCTTATTCAAAAAGCAAAGTAAAGCCAAAAAAGCGAGATGGCAATACCAAATGCGGCAAAACGGTAGT
GGAAGGAAAGGGGTGCGGGGCAGCGGAAGGAAGGGTGGGGCGGGGCGTGGCGGGGTCTGTGGCTGGGCGC
GACGTCACCGACGTTGGAGCCACTCCTTTGACCATGTGTGCGTGTGTGTATTATTCGTGTCTCGCCACTC
GCCGGTTGTTTTTTTCTTTTTATCTCGCTCTCTCTAGCGCCATCTCGTACGCATGCTCAACGCACCGCAT
GTTGCCGTGTCCTTTATGCGTCATTTTGGCTCGAAATAGGCAATTATTTAAACAAAGATTAGTCAACGAA
AACGCTAAAATAAATAAGTCTACAATATGGTTACTTATTGCCATGTGTGTGCAGCCAACGATAGCAACAA
AAGCAACAACACAGTGGCTTTCCCTCTTTCACTTTTTGTTTGCAAGCGCGTGCGAGCAAGACGGCACGAC
CGGCAAACGCAATTACGCTGACAAAGAGCAGACGAAGTTTTGGCCGAAAAACATCAAGGCGCCTGATACG
AATGCATTTGCAATAACAATTGCGATATTTAATATTGTTTATGAAGCTGTTTGACTTCAAAACACACAAA
AAAAAAAATAAAACAAATTATTTGAAAGAGAATTAGGAATCGGACAGCTTATCGTTACGGGCTAACAGCA
CACCGAGACGAAATAGCTTACCTGACGTCACAGCCTCTGGAAGAACTGCCGCCAAGCAGAGAGAGAGAGA
AAAAGAGGGAGAGCAGCTTAGACCGCATGTGCTTGTGTGTGAGGCGTCTCTCTCTTCGTCTCCTGTTTGC
GCAAACGCATAGACTGCACTGAGAAAATCGATTACCTATTTTTTATGAATGAATATTTGCACTATTACTA
TTCAAAACTATTAAGATAGCAATCACATTCAATAGCCAAATACTATACCACCTGAGCGATGCAACGAAAT
GATCAATTTGAGCAAAAATGCTGCATATTTAGGACGGCATCATTATAGAAATGCTTCTTGCTGTGTACTT
TTCTCTCGTCTGGCAGCTGTTTCGCCGTTATTGTTAAAACCGGCTTAAGTTAGGTGTGTTTTCTACGACT
AGTGATGCCCCTACTAGAAGATGTGTGTTGCACAAATGTCCCTGAATAACCAATTTGAAGTGCAGATAGC
AGTAAACGTAAGCTAATATGAATATTATTTAACTGTAATGTTTTAATATCGCTGGACATTACTAATAAAC
CCACTATAAACACATGTACATATGTATGTTTTGGCATACAATGAGTAGTTGGGGAAAAAATGTGTAAAAG
CACCGTGACCATCACAGCATAAAGATAACCAGCTGAAGTATCGAATATGAGTAACCCCCAAATTGAATCA
CATGCCGCAACTGATAGGACCCATGGAAGTACACTCTTCATGGCGATATACAAGACACACACAAGCACGA
ACACCCAGTTGCGGAGGAAATTCTCCGTAAATGAAAACCCAATCGGCGAACAATTCATACCCATATATGG
TAAAAGTTTTGAACGCGACTTGAGAGCGGAGAGCATTGCGGCTGATAAGGTTTTAGCGCTAAGCGGGCTT
TATAAAACGGGCTGCGGGACCAGTTTTCATATCACTACCGTTTGAGTTCTTGTGCTGTGTGGATACTCCT
CCCGACACAAAGCCGCTCCATCAGCCAGCAGTCGTCTAATCCAGAGACCCCGGATCGGGGTACCTACTAG
TCCAGTGTGGTGGAATTCTGCAGATATCCAGCACAGTGGCGGCCGCCCAACATGGGTGTACCGAAATTTT
TCCGATATATATCGGAACGCTACCCCTGTCTGTCGGAGCTGGCCCGTGAACATTGTATTCCGGAATTTGA
TAACCTGTATCTGGATATGAATGGAATCGTGCATAATTGTAGCCACCCCGATGATAATAATATTCATTTC
CATCTTGAAGAAGAACAAATCTTTCAAGAGATATTTAATTATGTTGATAAACTTTTTTATCTAATTAAAC
CCCAACGGCTGTTTTTTCTGAGCGTAGATGGCGTCGCCCCGCGCGCGAAAATGAATCAACAACGATCGCG
CCGTTTTCGCACCGCCCGGGAAGCCGAACAACAAGAAGCGAAAGCCGCGCAACGCGGGGAACTGCGCGAA
CATGAACGGTTTGATAGTAATTGTATCACCCCCGGGACGGAGTTTATGGTCCGCCTCCAAGAAGGCCTCC
GAGCGTTCCTGAAGACCAAAATCAGCACCGACCCACTCTGGCAACGCTGTACGGTCATTCTGAGCGGACA
AGAAGCCCCGGGAGAAGGAGAACATAAAATTATGGATTATATCCGCTATATGAAAACCCAACCCGATTAC
GACCCGAACACGCGGCATTGTCTCTATGGATTGGATGCGGACTTGATAATCCTCGGACTGTGTACGCATG
AACTCCATTTTGTCGTCCTCCGAGAAGAAGTGAAATTTGGCCGAAATGTGAAACGGACGTCAGTCGAAGA
AACCCGATTTTTTCTCCTCCATCTCGGCCTCCTGCGCGAGTACCTCGAGCTGGAGTTCGACGCCCTGAGA
ACAGACGAGCACAAATTGGACATTGCGCAGCTTATCGACGACTGGGTGCTGATGGGCTTTTTGGTCGGCA
ACGACTTCATTCCCCACCTGCCGTGCCTGCACATTTCATCAAATGCACTGCCGCTGCTCTACCGCACCTA
CATCGGCATTTACCCGACCCTCGGCGGCAACATCAACGAGAACGGCAAGCTCAACCTGCGCCGCTTGCAG
ATTTTCATATCGGCCCTCACCGAGGTGGAGCTGGATCACTTCAAGGAGCACGCCGACGACTTGAAGTACA
TGAACAACAAATCAGAGGCGTTCGACATGGACGTCGGCGAGATCACCGAGTCTCAAAACCTCGACTCCGA
TCTCGGAGCCCTCATCAACAAGAGCATGCTGCTCTACGATGACGACAGCGAGGAGGACTGCTCCGACGAG
AACGCGGTTCTTCTGAAGGAGTTCCAGAACTACAAGCGAAACTTCTACCGCAACAAGTTCAAGCGTGATC
CGAATGATGAACTGATCGAGGAACTGTGCCACCACTACGTCAATGCGCTGCAGTGGGTGCTCGACTACTA
CTACCGTGGCGTGCAGTCCTGGGACTGGTACTATCCCTTCCACTACACTCCATTCATCAGCGACCTCAAG
AACATCGAGCAGGTGGAGATCGCCTTCCACATGGGCACGCCCTTTCTGCCATTCCAGCAGCTTCTGGCGG
TACTGCCGGCGGCCAGTGCAAAGCTTCTCCCTGTCGCCTACCACGACCTCATGCTGCTGCCGACCAGCCC
GCTGGCCGAGTTCTATCCACTGGAGTTCGAGAGCGACCTCAATGGCAAGAAACACGATTGGGAGGCGGTT
GTGCTGATACCCTTCATCGATGAGGGTCGGCTGCTGGCCGCTATGCTGCCATGCGAGGCTCAGCTGTCGC
TGGAGGAGCGCGAACGCAACCGACACGGTCCCATGTATGTGTACAAATACAGTACGGTGGCGCAGGGTCC
CATGCCAGCGTATCCACCGCTGAGGGCTCTTCCCGTGCTCTACTGCACGGAGGTGGCCAAGTGGTCGCAC
GAAATCGCAGTCAATCTGCCGTACAGCGTGTGCATCGAGCTACCAAATGCGGCGAGAACCGTTTTCTTCC
CGGGATTTCCCACCATGCAGCATCTGCCCTTCGATTTCGAGCTGCGCAACGACCGCGTCAAGGTGTTCGA
ACAGGTCAGTCGCAACCAGAACATTGTGCTAAAACCACGCAAGCGCCAGCTGGAGGACACACTGACGGCG
GTGGCCTCCCAGTACCTCGGGAAGGTGATCCACGTCGGCTGGCCGCATCTCGTCAAGGCGATAGTGGTGC
GCGTGGCCACGCGAGATCAGCGCGTCGACAGCGAGGGAATCACGCTAAACGATTCGCGGCGTTTCGACTC
GGAATGCAAGGCACTGCAGGAACACTTTATCAATCGTATGGGAATACAGTTTGCCAACTATGATGTGCTC
GTCTATGTGCGCACCTTTGCCGGCAATTCGACGGAGTTCCGCGACAAGGGGGCATTGATGGTGCGCGACT
CGTGGAGCAGCTCCGTCACCGGCTATCCAGCCCAGGGCGTGGTGGCCGATCTGACTGTGTGGGAAAGAAT
GCGCAAGAATTTCCTCAACGTGGAGCACTACTTCCCCGTTGGCAGCACGATCTTCTTGATCACGGATCCG
TATTACGGCAGCGAGGGAACTGTGCAGGACCCACGGCTGGCCTACACCAACGGCCGGATTCAAGTCAGCA
TCATGGTGCGACCGGAACCGAAAGTAAATGCGGCACGTCAGCTGCAGGAAGAGCGGGACCGGGACTATCT
GAGCACCTTCCAGGTCTGCAACTTGCTCCGAATCAGTGGCCGCACCCTGGGACGCCTAAGTGGCACCGTG
TGGGTGGTGCTCGGTCCGCGGCGTCAGAAGATGGAAAACGTGACCAAGCACAACATTGGCCTGCAGCTCA
AGTATCCGCGGCAGAACGAGGAGCGTGCCGGATACTGCTTCCGCACGAACAACCAGTGGTACTACTCCAG
CCTGGCCGTGGATCTGATGCGTAACTATTGCCAGCGTTACCCAGACGTTATCGACTTCTTTGGCGACTCC
AACGATCGCGCCGAGTTCGTATTCGAACAGGACGTGTTCCCCAATGCGGTTGGCCATCGCCGCGTCGAGG
AACTGGCCAACTGGGTGCGCCAGCAGCCGCACATGAAAGTGGAGCGCATCTCTTGCGGCTCCAAGACGGT
CTGCCGCGAGACCATCGAACTGCTGATAGCCGCCGTCGACGACCTGCGCTCACTGCCCGTCAAGCACGTT
AAACTGCAGGTGAAGCCGCACTTGCTCATCAAGCCCAATGTCACACTGCCAGATGTCTACCGATCAAAGC
GCCCGGTGCGTCTCTTCGATCGCGTCGTAATCGTACGCACCATTTACATGGTGCCCGTGGGCACTAAGGG
CACCGTGATTGGCATTCATCCCGTTACGGACCCCAACCCGGTCCGCCTGGAGTGCGTCCATGCTGTCGAC
ACGTTCTGCAAGGTGCTGTTCGACAGCCCCGTTCCGAACTGCAACAACATCCATGGCATCGCCGAAGACC
GAGTTTACAAGGTGCCCGAAATTGCCCTGGTGATCATCAAGACGGATGAGGAAGGAAAGAAGCAGAACGA
CTGCGAACTGCCGGTGAGGGATCCTCAGCCGAACCAGGCACAGGACGAGCCAGTCCGCGCGACCAGCAGT
CGCTATGTGACCGCCGCAGGGTCCACCTCGGTCCCGATCACGATGAAGACCCAAATTAGCGACGAATTCG
TCAAGACGCGTAGCGATCCGATAGCCCGTACGGATTCGTACAAGCCATCGTCGGAGCCAAAACCGGTGCC
GGTGCCGGAGCAGATTACCAACTGGCGGGAACGCGTCAGTACGCCAACAAACAAACCGCAGCCTGCGCCA
AATAATTGGCGCATAAATCGGTCTTCATCACGTCAACAGGGCGGTAGTATTTTTGTTGCTCCGCCCACAA
AAACTCCTGATGCAGCTGCAAGCACTGCTTCCACTGCATTCACCGCAGCCTCGTCCGCAACGCTGACTCC
TCTGGATCAGACCTTGGCGCTCATGTCGGTTTTGGGCGTGGGTGAGGACCAGAGCTCGCCGCCACTCCAG
GAGGCGGTGCAGCAGCAACGTCCGCCACTACTTCAACAGCAAAGAGCTCCGTTTCCCGGACAAATGCCCA
ATCTACCCAAGCCACCGCTCTTCTGGGCGCAAGCGGCGCAGAAGCAGGAGGCGCTGCAGCAGGAGGCGCA
GCAGCAGGAGGCGCAGAAGAAGCAGCAGCAGGCGCATGCGCAAATGGAGCCTGAACGTATCAATAGCCAG
CATTTCTACAGAAGCGGCCAGACAGGAGCGGCGTTGAATCAGCCGCCATTGGGTGCTCCATCAAAAAGGC
AGTGGCATGAGTGGGTGCACCCGCGCATGCAGCACGCCAACGCATTCCACGCTGGCGTCAACAATGGATA
TCAGATGCGTCCCAAAAAGAATATAGCTGCGCAGAGCACCTTTAACAACAACGTGCACATGCACCTCCAG
CAACCATATTACCCGAATCAGCAGCAGCAGCAGCAGCAGCAGCAGCCACTCCAGCTGACGGAGATCAACA
ATGCGCCACCGCGATACTCAACGATCCAAGATTTTGTGCCCATACAGGCGTACCGTCCCAAGAAATTAAA
TCGCGTCCAACCAGCCGGTCGTCAGGACGTCGATGCCACCAAGAATCCTAGTCGTTCGCCTGTGTTGCAG
CAACCGACGAACGAGACTATAGACACAAAGGCCAGTTCTAGTCTTCCGGTACAATCAGCAGGCGAACAGG
TGATTGGACTGATGCAAACGCTTGAAATTAAGCCGGCTGCGTCGCAGTCCGAATCTGATGGGGTCTCAAC
AGGCAGTGCGAACGCGCCCACAGCAACGACATCATCCCAGGCGGTCAACCGAAGGAAGCATCGAGTGCCT
CGCATCGGAGCCAAGTTCGACTTGGAATACATACTGCCCGACTCCCCGCATCCAACTTCTAGAGGGCCCT
TCGAAGGTAAGCCTATCCCTAACCCTCTCCTCGGTCTCGATTCTACGCGTACCGGTCATCATCACCATCA
CCATTGAGTTTAAACCCGCTGATCAGCCTCGACTGTGCCTTCTAAGGCCTGAGCTCGCTGATCAGCCTCG
ATCGAGGATCCAGACATGATAAGATACATTGATGAGTTTGGACAAACCACAACTAGAATGCAGTGAAAAA
AATGCTTTATTTGTGAAATTTGTGATGCTATTGCTTTATTTGTAACCATTATAAGCTGCAATAAACAAGT
TAACAACAACAATTGCATTCATTTTATGTTTCAGGTTCAGGGGGAGGTGTGGGAGGTTTTTTAAAGCAAG
TAAAACCTCTACAAATGTGGTATGGCTGATTATGATCAGTCGACCGATGCCCTTGAGAGCCTTCAACCCA
GTCAGCTCCTTCCGGTGGGCGCGGGGCATGACTATCGTCGCCGCACTTATGACTGTCTTCTTTATCATGC
AACTCGTAGGACAGGTGCCGGCAGCGCTCTGGGTCATTTTCGGCGAGGACCGCTTTCGCTGGAGCGCGAC
GATGATCGGCCTGTCGCTTGCGGTATTCGGAATCTTGCACGCCCTCGCTCAAGCCTTCGTCACTGGTCCC
GCCACCAAACGTTTCGGCGAGAAGCAGGCCATTATCGCCGGCATGGCGGCCGACGCGCTGGGCTACGTCT
TGCTGGCGTTCGCGACGCGAGGCTGGATGGCCTTCCCCATTATGATTCTTCTCGCTTCCGGCGGCATCGG
GATGCCCGCGTTGCAGGCCATGCTGTCCAGGCAGGTAGATGACGACCATCAGGGACAGCTTCAAGGATCG
CTCGCGGCTCTTACCAGCCAGCAAAAGGCCAGGAACCGTAAAAAGGCCGCGTTGCTGGCGTTTTTCCATA
GGCTCCGCCCCCCTGACGAGCATCACAAAAATCGACGCTCAAGTCAGAGGTGGCGAAACCCGACAGGACT
ATAAAGATACCAGGCGTTTCCCCCTGGAAGCTCCCTCGTGCGCTCTCCTGTTCCGACCCTGCCGCTTACC
GGATACCTGTCCGCCTTTCTCCCTTCGGGAAGCGTGGCGCTTTCTCAATGCTCACGCTGTAGGTATCTCA
GTTCGGTGTAGGTCGTTCGCTCCAAGCTGGGCTGTGTGCACGAACCCCCCGTTCAGCCCGACCGCTGCGC
CTTATCCGGTAACTATCGTCTTGAGTCCAACCCGGTAAGACACGACTTATCGCCACTGGCAGCAGCCACT
GGTAACAGGATTAGCAGAGCGAGGTATGTAGGCGGTGCTACAGAGTTCTTGAAGTGGTGGCCTAACTACG
GCTACACTAGAAGGACAGTATTTGGTATCTGCGCTCTGCTGAAGCCAGTTACCTTCGGAAAAAGAGTTGG
TAGCTCTTGATCCGGCAAACAAACCACCGCTGGTAGCGGTGGTTTTTTTGTTTGCAAGCAGCAGATTACG
CGCAGAAAAAAAGGATCTCAAGAAGATCCTTTGATCTTTTCTACGGGGTCTGACGCTCAGTGGAACGAAA
ACTCACGTTAAGGGATTTTGGTCATGAGATTATCAAAAAGGATCTTCACCTAGATCCTTTTAAATTAAAA
ATGAAGTTTTAAATCAATCTAAAGTATATATGAGTAAACTTGGTCTGACAGTTACCAATGCTTAATCAGT
GAGGCACCTATCTCAGCGATCTGTCTATTTCGTTCATCCATAGTTGCCTGACTCCCCGTCGTGTAGATAA
CTACGATACGGGAGGGCTTACCATCTGGCCCCAGTGCTGCAATGATACCGCGAGACCCACGCTCACCGGC
TCCAGATTTATCAGCAATAAACCAGCCAGCCGGAAGGGCCGAGCGCAGAAGTGGTCCTGCAACTTTATCC
GCCTCCATCCAGTCTATTAATTGTTGCCGGGAAGCTAGAGTAAGTAGTTCGCCAGTTAATAGTTTGCGCA
ACGTTGTTGCCATTGCTGCAGGCATCGTGGTGTCACGCTCGTCGTTTGGTATGGCTTCATTCAGCTCCGG
TTCCCAACGATCAAGGCGAGTTACATGATCCCCCATGTTGTGCAAAAAAGCGGTTAGCTCCTTCGGTCCT
CCGATCGTTGTCAGAAGTAAGTTGGCCGCAGTGTTATCACTCATGGTTATGGCAGCACTGCATAATTCTC
TTACTGTCATGCCATCCGTAAGATGCTTTTCTGTGACTGGTGAGTACTCAACCAAGTCATTCTGAGAATA
GTGTATGCGGCGACCGAGTTGCTCTTGCCCGGCGTCAACACGGGATAATACCGCGCCACATAGCAGAACT
TTAAAAGTGCTCATCATTGGAAAACGTTCTTCGGGGCGAAAACTCTCAAGGATCTTACCGCTGTTGAGAT
CCAGTTCGATGTAACCCACTCGTGCACCCAACTGATCTTCAGCATCTTTTACTTTCACCAGCGTTTCTGG
GTGAGCAAAAACAGGAAGGCAAAATGCCGCAAAAAAGGGAATAAGGGCGACACGGAAATGTTGAATACTC
ATACTCTTCCTTTTTCAATATTATTGAAGCATTTATCAGGGTTATTGTCTCATGAGCGGATACATATTTG
AATGTATTTAGAAAAATAAACAAATAGGGGTTCCGCGCACATTTCCCCGAAAAGTGCCACCTGACGTCTA
AGAAACCATTATTATCATGACATTAACCTATAAAAATAGGCGTATCACGAGGCCCTTTCGT
Features (pLannotate 1.2.2; 9 found; start..end, strand, type, name):
     56..2568    +  promoter       Ac5 promoter: Drosophila melanogaster actin 5C promoter
   7016..7033    -  CDS            KA2 (fragment): first 150 residues of the mouse kainate receptor subunit 2 mediates targeting to the neuronal soma (Shemesh et al., 2017)
   7496..7537    +  CDS            V5 tag: epitope tag from simian virus 5
   7637..7771    -  polyA_signal   SV40 poly(A) signal: SV40 polyadenylation signal
   7794..7878    -  CDS            large T antigen (fragment): large T antigen from SV40 (simian virus 40)
   7879..8349    +  CDS            TcR (fragment): tetracycline efflux protein; tet; confers resistance to tetracycline
   8393..8981    -  rep_origin     ori: high-copy-number ColE1/pMB1/pBR322/pUC origin of replication
   9152..10012   -  CDS            AmpR: β-lactamase; bla; confers resistance to ampicillin, carbenicillin, and related antibiotics
  10013..10117   -  promoter       AmpR promoter: bla
