[The description below was written by a language model from this plasmid's Addgene catalogue record and pLannotate feature annotations shown in this document.]
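Description:
pAc5.1A-DmXRN1-Q1346AE1348A-dsRNAres-V5His6_P is a 10,211 nt insect expression plasmid that produces a mutant form of the Drosophila melanogaster 5'-to-3' exoribonuclease XRN1 (the pacman/pcm gene product). The catalogue lists the backbone as unknown, although the name points to a pAc5.1A-type vector, and the annotated parts fit this. A Drosophila actin 5C (Ac5) promoter, which drives strong constitutive transcription in fly cells, sits upstream of the insert region, with a V5 epitope tag and an SV40 polyadenylation signal downstream. The name also indicates a His6 tag following V5, but the feature table does not annotate it. In bacteria the plasmid is maintained through a ColE1/pUC-type origin and selected with ampicillin via the β-lactamase gene and its own promoter. The catalogue describes it as low copy even though the origin is annotated as a high-copy type.

The XRN1 coding sequence itself was not annotated. It presumably fills the long unannotated stretch between the Ac5 promoter and the V5 tag, giving a C-terminally tagged protein. The very short "KA2" hit within that interval, and the small large T antigen and tetracycline-resistance fragments near the poly(A) signal, are most likely spurious matches or backbone remnants rather than functional elements. The insert name indicates alanine substitutions at Q1346 and E1348, and the record notes one silent change relative to the reference transcript variant A. The "dsRNAres" label implies that the coding sequence was recoded to escape a dsRNA targeting the endogenous transcript, which would allow knockdown-and-rescue experiments in cultured fly cells, although the record does not spell this out. The associated publication concerns the direct DCP1–XRN1 interaction that couples mRNA decapping to 5' exonucleolytic decay. The specific effect of the two substitutions is not stated.
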