Addgene plasmid #147210: pAc5.1A-DmXRN1-Q1346AE1348A-dsRNAres-V5His6_P
Purpose: Insect Expression of DmXRN1-Q1346AE1348A-dsRNAres
Depositing lab: Elisa Izaurralde. Depositing organization: Max Planck Institute for Developmental Biology. Publication: A direct interaction between DCP1 and XRN1 couples mRNA decapping to 5' exonucleolytic degradation. Braun JE, Truffault V, Boland A, Huntzinger E, Chang CT, Haas G, Weichenrieder O, Coles M, Izaurralde E. Nat Struct Mol Biol. 2012 Dec;19(12):1324-31. doi: 10.1038/nsmb.2413. Epub 2012 Nov 11. PubMed 23142987.
Backbone
  Vector backbone: Unknown
  Vector type: Insect Expression
Growth in bacteria
  Bacterial resistance: Ampicillin, 100 μg/mL
  Growth temperature: 37°C
  Growth strain: DH5alpha
  Copy number: Low Copy
Gene/Insert
  Gene/Insert name: DmXRN1-Q1346AE1348A-dsRNAres (alt name: pacman)
  Species: D. melanogaster (fly)
  Mutation: one silent mtuation compared to the sequence given by NCBI:NM_078684 variant A
  Entrez Gene: pcm (a.k.a. Dmel_CG3291, CG3291, DmXrn1, Dmel\CG3291, Pcm, XRN1, XRN1/pcm, Xrn1, Xrn1p)
  Cloning method: Unknown
Terms and licenses: Academic/Nonprofit Terms; Industry Terms: Not Available to Industry
Depositor comments: Plasmids from this collection were made available to the research community and donated after the lab closed. Please note that the sequence provided by the depositing laboratory may be theoretical/predicted or based on Sanger sequencing results. There may be discrepancies between sequencing results obtained by Addgene and the depositor sequence. If an Addgene verified sequence is not available, please contact before placing your order to request that our lab fully sequence the plasmid.
How to cite: pAc5.1A-DmXRN1-Q1346AE1348A-dsRNAres-V5His6_P was a gift from Elisa Izaurralde (Addgene plasmid # 147210 ; http://n2t.net/addgene:147210 ; RRID:Addgene_147210)
